>Addgene plasmid #123558 | pMK-aadA | addgene full sequence | sequence record 247987 | Addgene NGS Result
CTAAATTGTAAGCGTTAATATTTTGTTAAAATTCGCGTTAAATTTTTGTTAAATCAGCTCATTTTTTAAC
CAATAGGCCGAAATCGGCAAAATCCCTTATAAATCAAAAGAATAGACCGAGATAGGGTTGAGTGGCCGCT
ACAGGGCGCTCCCATTCGCCATTCAGGCTGCGCAACTGTTGGGAAGGGCGTTTCGGTGCGGGCCTCTTCG
CTATTACGCCAGCTGGCGAAAGGGGGATGTGCTGCAAGGCGATTAAGTTGGGTAACGCCAGGGTTTTCCC
AGTCACGACGTTGTAAAACGACGGCCAGTGAGCGCGACGTAATACGACTCACTATAGGGCGAATTGAAGG
AAGGCCGTCAAGGCCACGTGTCTTGTCCAGAGCTCGGTCTCAAATGGCAGAAGCGGTGATCGCCGAAGTA
TCGACTCAACTATCAGAGGTAGTTGGCGTCATCGAGCGCCATCTCGAACCGACGTTGCTGGCCGTACATT
TGTACGGCTCCGCAGTGGATGGCGGCCTGAAGCCACACAGTGATATTGATTTGCTGGTTACGGTGACCGT
AAGGCTTGATGAAACAACGCGGCGAGCTTTGATCAACGACCTTTTGGAAACTTCGGCTTCCCCTGGAGAG
AGCGAGATTCTCCGCGCTGTAGAAGTCACCATTGTTGTGCACGACGACATCATTCCGTGGCGTTATCCAG
CTAAGCGCGAACTGCAATTTGGAGAATGGCAGCGCAATGACATTCTTGCAGGTATCTTCGAGCCAGCCAC
GATCGACATTGATCTGGCTATCTTGCTGACAAAAGCAAGAGAACATAGCGTTGCCTTGGTAGGTCCAGCG
GCGGAGGAACTCTTTGATCCGGTTCCTGAACAGGATCTATTTGAGGCGCTAAATGAAACCTTAACGCTAT
GGAACTCGCCGCCCGACTGGGCTGGCGATGAGCGAAATGTAGTGCTTACGTTGTCCCGCATTTGGTACAG
CGCAGTAACCGGCAAAATCGCGCCGAAGGATGTCGCTGCCGACTGGGCAATGGAGCGCCTGCCGGCCCAG
TATCAGCCCGTCATACTTGAAGCTAGACAGGCTTATCTTGGACAAGAAGAAGATCGCTTGGCCTCGCGCG
CAGATCAGTTGGAAGAATTTGTCCACTACGTGAAAGGCGAGATCACCAAGGTAGTCGGCAAATAAGCTTT
GAGACCGGTACCTGGAGCACAAGACTGGCCTCATGGGCCTTCCTTTCACTGCCCGCTTTCCAGTCGGGAA
ACCTGTCGTGCCAGCTGCATTAACATGGTCATAGCTGTTTCCTTGCGTATTGGGCGCTCTCCGCTTCCTC
GCTCACTGACTCGCTGCGCTCGGTCGTTCGGGTAAAGCCTGGGGTGCCTAATGAGCAAAAGGCCAGCAAA
AGGCCAGGAACCGTAAAAAGGCCGCGTTGCTGGCGTTTTTCCATAGGCTCCGCCCCCCTGACGAGCATCA
CAAAAATCGACGCTCAAGTCAGAGGTGGCGAAACCCGACAGGACTATAAAGATACCAGGCGTTTCCCCCT
GGAAGCTCCCTCGTGCGCTCTCCTGTTCCGACCCTGCCGCTTACCGGATACCTGTCCGCCTTTCTCCCTT
CGGGAAGCGTGGCGCTTTCTCATAGCTCACGCTGTAGGTATCTCAGTTCGGTGTAGGTCGTTCGCTCCAA
GCTGGGCTGTGTGCACGAACCCCCCGTTCAGCCCGACCGCTGCGCCTTATCCGGTAACTATCGTCTTGAG
TCCAACCCGGTAAGACACGACTTATCGCCACTGGCAGCAGCCACTGGTAACAGGATTAGCAGAGCGAGGT
ATGTAGGCGGTGCTACAGAGTTCTTGAAGTGGTGGCCTAACTACGGCTACACTAGAAGAACAGTATTTGG
TATCTGCGCTCTGCTGAAGCCAGTTACCTTCGGAAAAAGAGTTGGTAGCTCTTGATCCGGCAAACAAACC
ACCGCTGGTAGCGGTGGTTTTTTTGTTTGCAAGCAGCAGATTACGCGCAGAAAAAAAGGATCTCAAGAAG
ATCCTTTGATCTTTTCTACGGGGTCTGACGCTCAGTGGAACGAAAACTCACGTTAAGGGATTTTGGTCAT
GAGATTATCAAAAAGGATCTTCACCTAGATCCTTTTAAATTAAAAATGAAGTTTTAAATCAATCTAAAGT
ATATATGAGTAAACTTGGTCTGACAGTTATTAGAAAAATTCATCCAGCAGACGATAAAACGCAATACGCT
GGCTATCCGGTGCCGCAATGCCATACAGCACCAGAAAACGATCCGCCCATTCGCCGCCCAGTTCTTCCGC
AATATCACGGGTGGCCAGCGCAATATCCTGATAACGATCCGCCACGCCCAGACGGCCGCAATCAATAAAG
CCGCTAAAACGGCCATTTTCCACCATAATGTTCGGCAGGCACGCATCACCATGGGTCACCACCAGATCTT
CGCCATCCGGCATGCTCGCTTTCAGACGCGCAAACAGCTCTGCCGGTGCCAGGCCCTGATGTTCTTCATC
CAGATCATCCTGATCCACCAGGCCCGCTTCCATACGGGTACGCGCACGTTCAATACGATGTTTCGCCTGA
TGATCAAACGGACAGGTCGCCGGGTCCAGGGTATGCAGACGACGCATGGCATCCGCCATAATGCTCACTT
TTTCTGCCGGCGCCAGATGGCTAGACAGCAGATCCTGACCCGGCACTTCGCCCAGCAGCAGCCAATCACG
GCCCGCTTCGGTCACCACATCCAGCACCGCCGCACACGGAACACCGGTGGTGGCCAGCCAGCTCAGACGC
GCCGCTTCATCCTGCAGCTCGTTCAGCGCACCGCTCAGATCGGTTTTCACAAACAGCACCGGACGACCCT
GCGCGCTCAGACGAAACACCGCCGCATCAGAGCAGCCAATGGTCTGCTGCGCCCAATCATAGCCAAACAG
ACGTTCCACCCACGCTGCCGGGCTACCCGCATGCAGGCCATCCTGTTCAATCATACTCTTCCTTTTTCAA
TATTATTGAAGCATTTATCAGGGTTATTGTCTCATGAGCGGATACATATTTGAATGTATTTAGAAAAATA
AACAAATAGGGGTTCCGCGCACATTTCCCCGAAAAGTGCCAC
Features (pLannotate 1.2.2; 9 found; start..end, strand, type, name):
      3..134     -  rep_origin     M13 ori (fragment): M13 bacteriophage origin of replication; arrow indicates direction of (+) strand synthesis
    155..311     -  CDS            lacZα (fragment): LacZα fragment of β-galactosidase; lacZ fragment
    320..338     +  promoter       T7 promoter: promoter for bacteriophage T7 RNA polymerase
    400..1185    +  CDS            SmR: aminoglycoside adenylyltransferase (Murphy, 1985); aadA; confers resistance to spectinomycin and streptomycin
   1236..1283    -  CDS            lacI (fragment): lac repressor; lacI; The lac repressor binds to the lac operator to inhibit transcription in E. coli. This inhibition can be relieved by adding lactose or isopropyl-β-D-thiogalactopyranoside (IPTG).
   1320..1360    -  rep_origin     RSF ori (fragment): Plasmids containing the RSF 1030 origin of replication can be propagated in E. coli cells that contain additional plasmids with compatible origins.
   1438..2026    -  rep_origin     ori: high-copy-number ColE1/pMB1/pBR322/pUC origin of replication
   2200..2994    -  CDS            NeoR/KanR: aminoglycoside phosphotransferase confers resistance to neomycin, kanamycin, and G418 (Geneticin®)
   2995..3099    -  promoter       AmpR promoter: bla
