[The description below was written by a language model from this plasmid's Addgene catalogue record and pLannotate feature annotations shown in this document.]
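Description:
pMK-aadA is a small (about 3.1 kb) part-storage plasmid from the MoChlo modular cloning toolbox for chloroplast biotechnology. It is built on the pMK-T gene-synthesis backbone and is classed as a synthetic biology vector rather than an expression or delivery construct. It is maintained in E. coli at high copy through a ColE1/pUC-type origin, and selection is by kanamycin, conferred by an aminoglycoside phosphotransferase (NeoR/KanR) gene driven by the AmpR (bla) promoter. The annotation also picks up short remnants of an M13 origin, lacZα, lacI and an RSF origin. These are only fragments and appear to be backbone leftovers, not functional elements.

The payload is a synthetic aadA coding sequence of roughly 0.8 kb, encoding aminoglycoside adenylyltransferase, which confers resistance to spectinomycin and streptomycin. According to the depositor, the insert was made by gene synthesis and is formatted as a coding-sequence part for Golden Gate assembly. The record does not state the specific Type IIS enzyme sites or overhangs flanking it. A T7 promoter from the backbone lies upstream in the same orientation, but no chloroplast promoter, untranslated regions or terminator are annotated, consistent with a CDS-only module that must be combined with regulatory parts from the kit.

aadA is a widely used selectable marker for plastid transformation, so this part would most plausibly be assembled into chloroplast transcription units and transformation vectors as the selection gene. The record itself lists the purpose only as membership of the MoChlo kit.
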