Addgene plasmid #123558: pMK-aadA
Purpose: MoChlo kit
Depositing lab: Scott Lenaghan & C. Neal Stewart. Depositing organization: University of Tennessee Institute of Agriculture. Publication: MoChlo: A versatile modular cloning toolbox for chloroplast biotechnology. Occhialini A, Piatek A, Pfotenhauer AC, Frazier TP, Stewart CN, Lenaghan S. Plant Physiol. 2019 Jan 24. pii: pp.18.01220. doi: 10.1104/pp.18.01220. PubMed 30679266.
Backbone
  Vector backbone: pMK-T
  Vector type: Synthetic Biology
Growth in bacteria
  Bacterial resistance: Kanamycin, 50 μg/mL
  Growth temperature: 37°C
  Growth strain: Top10
  Copy number: High Copy
Gene/Insert
  Gene/Insert name: aadA
  Species: Synthetic
  Cloning method: Restriction Enzyme; 5′ cloning site Unknown (unknown if destroyed)
Terms and licenses: Academic/Nonprofit Terms; Industry Terms: Not Available to Industry
Depositor comments: All inserts have been produced by gene synthesis and cloned in the indicated backbone vector. This insert is a coding sequence designed for Golden-Gate cloning. The Original Material was developed in the performance of research that was funded by Grant Nos. ARPA-E: DE-AR000660 & DARPA: D17AC00016.
How to cite: pMK-aadA was a gift from Scott Lenaghan & C. Neal Stewart (Addgene plasmid # 123558 ; http://n2t.net/addgene:123558 ; RRID:Addgene_123558)
