>Addgene plasmid #123558 | pMK-aadA | depositor partial sequence | sequence record 235739 | aadA
ATGGCAGAAGCGGTGATCGCCGAAGTATCGACTCAACTATCAGAGGTAGTTGGCGTCATCGAGCGCCATC
TCGAACCGACGTTGCTGGCCGTACATTTGTACGGCTCCGCAGTGGATGGCGGCCTGAAGCCACACAGTGA
TATTGATTTGCTGGTTACGGTGACCGTAAGGCTTGATGAAACAACGCGGCGAGCTTTGATCAACGACCTT
TTGGAAACTTCGGCTTCCCCTGGAGAGAGCGAGATTCTCCGCGCTGTAGAAGTCACCATTGTTGTGCACG
ACGACATCATTCCGTGGCGTTATCCAGCTAAGCGCGAACTGCAATTTGGAGAATGGCAGCGCAATGACAT
TCTTGCAGGTATCTTCGAGCCAGCCACGATCGACATTGATCTGGCTATCTTGCTGACAAAAGCAAGAGAA
CATAGCGTTGCCTTGGTAGGTCCAGCGGCGGAGGAACTCTTTGATCCGGTTCCTGAACAGGATCTATTTG
AGGCGCTAAATGAAACCTTAACGCTATGGAACTCGCCGCCCGACTGGGCTGGCGATGAGCGAAATGTAGT
GCTTACGTTGTCCCGCATTTGGTACAGCGCAGTAACCGGCAAAATCGCGCCGAAGGATGTCGCTGCCGAC
TGGGCAATGGAGCGCCTGCCGGCCCAGTATCAGCCCGTCATACTTGAAGCTAGACAGGCTTATCTTGGAC
AAGAAGAAGATCGCTTGGCCTCGCGCGCAGATCAGTTGGAAGAATTTGTCCACTACGTGAAAGGCGAGAT
CACCAAGGTAGTCGGCAAATAA
